>Addgene plasmid #81569 | pDONR223_ARSI_p.P228L | addgene full sequence | sequence record 166932 | Addgene NGS Result
GGCAGTTCCCTACTCTCGCGTTAACGCTAGCATGGATGTTTTCCCAGTCACGACGTTGTAAAACGACGGC
CAGTCTTAAGCTCGGGCCCCAAATAATGATTTTATTTTGACTGATAGTGACCTGTTCGTTGCAACAAATT
GATGAGCAATGCTTTTTTATAATGCCAACTTTGTACAAAAAAGTTGGCACCATGCACACCCTCACTGGCT
TCTCCCTGGTCAGCCTGCTCAGCTTCGGCTACCTGTCCTGGGACTGGGCCAAGCCGAGCTTCGTGGCCGA
CGGGCCCGGGGAGGCTGGCGAGCAGCCCTCGGCCGCTCCGCCCCAGCCTCCCCACATCATCTTCATCCTC
ACGGACGACCAAGGCTACCACGACGTGGGCTACCATGGTTCAGATATCGAGACCCCTACGCTGGACAGGC
TGGCGGCCAAGGGGGTCAAGTTGGAGAATTATTACATCCAGCCCATCTGCACGCCTTCGCGGAGCCAGCT
CCTCACTGGCAGGTACCAGATCCACACAGGACTCCAGCATTCCATCATCCGCCCACAGCAGCCCAACTGC
CTGCCCCTGGACCAGGTGACACTGCCACAGAAGCTGCAGGAGGCAGGTTATTCCACCCATATGGTGGGCA
AGTGGCACCTGGGCTTCTACCGGAAGGAGTGTCTGCCCACCCGTCGGGGCTTCGACACCTTCCTGGGCTC
GCTCACGGGCAATGTGGACTATTACACCTATGACAACTGTGATGGCCCAGGCGTGTGCGGCTTCGACCTG
CACGAGGGTGAGAATGTGGCCTGGGGGCTCAGCGGCCAGTACTCCACTATGCTTTACGCCCAGCGCGCCA
GCCATATCCTGGCCAGCCACAGCCCTCAGCGTCTCCTCTTCCTCTATGTGGCCTTCCAGGCAGTACACAC
ACCCCTGCAGTCCCCTCGTGAGTACCTGTACCGCTACCGCACCATGGGCAATGTGGCCCGGCGGAAGTAC
GCGGCCATGGTGACCTGCATGGATGAGGCTGTGCGCAACATCACCTGGGCCCTCAAGCGCTACGGTTTCT
ACAACAACAGTGTCATCATCTTCTCCAGTGACAATGGTGGCCAGACTTTCTCGGGGGGCAGCAACTGGCC
GCTCCGAGGACGCAAGGGCACTTATTGGGAAGGTGGCGTGCGGGGCCTAGGCTTTGTCCACAGTCCCCTG
CTCAAGCGAAAGCAACGGACAAGCCGGGCACTGATGCACATCACTGACTGGTACCCGACCCTGGTGGGTC
TGGCAGGTGGTACCACCTCAGCAGCCGATGGGCTAGATGGCTACGACGTGTGGCCGGCCATCAGCGAGGG
CCGGGCCTCACCACGCACGGAGATCCTGCACAACATTGACCCACTCTACAACCATGCCCAGCATGGCTCC
CTGGAGGGCGGCTTTGGCATCTGGAACACCGCCGTGCAGGCTGCCATCCGCGTGGGTGAGTGGAAGCTGC
TGACAGGAGACCCCGGCTATGGCGATTGGATCCCACCGCAGACACTGGCCACCTTCCCGGGTAGCTGGTG
GAACCTGGAACGAATGGCCAGTGTCCGCCAGGCCGTGTGGCTCTTCAACATCAGTGCTGACCCTTATGAA
CGGGAGGACCTGGCTGGCCAGCGGCCTGATGTGGTCCGCACCCTGCTGGCTCGCCTGGCCGAATATAACC
GCACAGCCATCCCGGTACGCTACCCAGCTGAGAACCCCCGGGCTCATCCTGACTTTAATGGGGGTGCTTG
GGGGCCCTGGGCCAGTGATGAGGAAGAGGAGGAAGAGGAAGGGAGGGCTCGAAGCTTCTCCCGGGGTCGT
CGCAAGAAAAAATGCAAGATTTGCAAGCTTCGATCCTTTTTCCGTAAACTCAACACCAGGCTAATGTCCC
AACGGATCTGATTGCCAACTTTCTTGTACAAAGTTGGCATTATAAGAAAGCATTGCTTATCAATTTGTTG
CAACGAACAGGTCACTATCAGTCAAAATAAAATCATTATTTGCCATCCAGCTGATATCCCCTATAGTGAG
TCGTATTACATGGTCATAGCTGTTTCCTGGCAGCTCTGGCCCGTGTCTCAAAATCTCTGATGTTACATTG
CACAAGATAAAAATATATCATCATGCCTCCTCTAGACCAGCCAGGACAGAAATGCCTCGACTTCGCTGCT
ACCCAAGGTTGCCGGGTGACGCACACCGTGGAAACGGATGAAGGCACGAACCCAGTGGACATAAGCCTGT
TCGGTTCGTAAGCTGTAATGCAAGTAGCGTATGCGCTCACGCAACTGGTCCAGAACCTTGACCGAACGCA
GCGGTGGTAACGGCGCAGTGGCGGTTTTCATGGCTTGTTATGACTGTTTTTTTGGGGTACAGTCTATGCC
TCGGGCATCCAAGCAGCAAGCGCGTTACGCCGTGGGTCGATGTTTGATGTTATGGAGCAGCAACGATGTT
ACGCAGCAGGGCAGTCGCCCTAAAACAAAGTTAAACATTATGAGGGAAGCGGTGATCGCCGAAGTATCGA
CTCAACTATCAGAGGTAGTTGGCGTCATCGAGCGCCATCTCGAACCGACGTTGCTGGCCGTACATTTGTA
CGGCTCCGCAGTGGATGGCGGCCTGAAGCCACACAGTGATATTGATTTGCTGGTTACGGTGACCGTAAGG
CTTGATGAAACAACGCGGCGAGCTTTGATCAACGACCTTTTGGAAACTTCGGCTTCCCCTGGAGAGAGCG
AGATTCTCCGCGCTGTAGAAGTCACCATTGTTGTGCACGACGACATCATTCCGTGGCGTTATCCAGCTAA
GCGCGAACTGCAATTTGGAGAATGGCAGCGCAATGACATTCTTGCAGGTATCTTCGAGCCAGCCACGATC
GACATTGATCTGGCTATCTTGCTGACAAAAGCAAGAGAACATAGCGTTGCCTTGGTAGGTCCAGCGGCGG
AGGAACTCTTTGATCCGGTTCCTGAACAGGATCTATTTGAGGCGCTAAATGAAACCTTAACGCTATGGAA
CTCGCCGCCCGACTGGGCTGGCGATGAGCGAAATGTAGTGCTTACGTTGTCCCGCATTTGGTACAGCGCA
GTAACCGGCAAAATCGCGCCGAAGGATGTCGCTGCCGACTGGGCAATGGAGCGCCTGCCGGCCCAGTATC
AGCCCGTCATACTTGAAGCTAGACAGGCTTATCTTGGACAAGAAGAAGATCGCTTGGCCTCGCGCGCAGA
TCAGTTGGAAGAATTTGTCCACTACGTGAAAGGCGAGATCACCAAGGTAGTCGGCAAATAACCCTCGAGC
CACCCATGACCAAAATCCCTTAACGTGAGTTACGCGTCGTTCCACTGAGCGTCAGACCCCGTAGAAAAGA
TCAAAGGATCTTCTTGAGATCCTTTTTTTCTGCGCGTAATCTGCTGCTTGCAAACAAAAAAACCACCGCT
ACCAGCGGTGGTTTGTTTGCCGGATCAAGAGCTACCAACTCTTTTTCCGAAGGTAACTGGCTTCAGCAGA
GCGCAGATACCAAATACTGTTCTTCTAGTGTAGCCGTAGTTAGGCCACCACTTCAAGAACTCTGTAGCAC
CGCCTACATACCTCGCTCTGCTAATCCTGTTACCAGTGGCTGCTGCCAGTGGCGATAAGTCGTGTCTTAC
CGGGTTGGACTCAAGACGATAGTTACCGGATAAGGCGCAGCGGTCGGGCTGAACGGGGGGTTCGTGCACA
CAGCCCAGCTTGGAGCGAACGACCTACACCGAACTGAGATACCTACAGCGTGAGCTATGAGAAAGCGCCA
CGCTTCCCGAAGGGAGAAAGGCGGACAGGTATCCGGTAAGCGGCAGGGTCGGAACAGGAGAGCGCACGAG
GGAGCTTCCAGGGGGAAACGCCTGGTATCTTTATAGTCCTGTCGGGTTTCGCCACCTCTGACTTGAGCGT
CGATTTTTGTGATGCTCGTCAGGGGGGCGGAGCCTATGGAAAAACGCCAGCAACGCGGCCTTTTTACGGT
TCCTGGCCTTTTGCTGGCCTTTTGCTCACATGTTCTTTCCTGCGTTATCCCCTGATTCTGTGGATAACCG
TATTACCGCCTTTGAGTGAGCTGATACCGCTCGCCGCAGCCGAACGACCGAGCGCAGCGAGTCAGTGAGC
GAGGAAGCGGAAGAGCGCCCAATACGCAAACCGCCTCTCCCCGCGCGTTGGCCGATTCATTAATGCAGCT
GGCACGACAGGTTTCCCGACTGGAAAGCGGGCAGTGAGCGCAACGCAATTAATACGCGTACCGCTAGCCA
GGAAGAGTTTGTAGAAACGCAAAAAGGCCATCCGTCAGGATGGCCTTCTGCTTAGTTTGATGCCTGGCAG
TTTATGGCGGGCGTCCTGCCCGCCACCCTCCGGGCCGTTGCTTCACAACGTTCAAATCCGCTCCCGGCGG
ATTTGTCCTACTCAGGAGAGCGTTCACCGACAAACAACAGATAAAACGAAAGGCCCAGTCTTCCGACTGA
GCCTTTCGTTTTATTTGATGCCT
Features (pLannotate 1.2.2; 12 found; start..end, strand, type, name):
     38..74      -  CDS            lacZα (fragment): LacZα fragment of β-galactosidase; lacZ fragment
     91..186     +  protein_bind   attL3: mutant version of attL; recombination site for the Gateway® LR reaction LR Clonase™
    192..1898    +  CDS            ARSI: ARSI_HUMAN - Experimental evidence at protein level: Swiss-Prot protein existence level 1. Displays arylsulfatase activity at neutral pH, when co- expressed with SUMF1; arylsulfatase activity is measured in the secretion medium of retinal cell line, but no activity is recorded when measured in cell extracts. From Homo sapiens (Human).
   1906..2001    -  protein_bind   attL3: mutant version of attL; recombination site for the Gateway® LR reaction LR Clonase™
   2020..2038    -  promoter       T7 promoter: promoter for bacteriophage T7 RNA polymerase
   2228..2251    +  promoter       Pc promoter (fragment): intI1 (promoter lies within the coding sequence); class 1 integron promoter
   2427..2483    +  CDS            GmR (fragment): gentamycin acetyltransferase; aacC1; confers resistance to gentamycin
   2490..3281    +  CDS            SmR: aminoglycoside adenylyltransferase (Murphy, 1985); aadA; confers resistance to spectinomycin and streptomycin
   3374..3962    +  rep_origin     ori: high-copy-number ColE1/pMB1/pBR322/pUC origin of replication
   4145..4237    +  CDS            lacI (fragment): lac repressor; lacI; The lac repressor binds to the lac operator to inhibit transcription in E. coli. This inhibition can be relieved by adding lactose or isopropyl-β-D-thiogalactopyranoside (IPTG).
   4292..4319    -  terminator     rrnB T2 terminator: transcription terminator T2 from the E. coli rrnB gene
   4451..4494    +  terminator     rrnB T1 terminator: Escherichia coli rrnB; transcription terminator T1 from the E. coli rrnB gene
