[The description below was written by a language model from this plasmid's Addgene catalogue record and pLannotate feature annotations shown in this document.]
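Description:
pDONR223_ARSI_p.P228L is a Gateway entry clone built on the Invitrogen pDONR223 backbone and carrying the human ARSI open reading frame (arylsulfatase family member I, also known as ASI or SPG66) with a proline-to-leucine substitution at residue 228. It is a bacterial propagation plasmid of about 4.5 kb. It replicates in E. coli from a high-copy ColE1/pUC-type origin and is selected with spectinomycin through the aadA (SmR) aminoglycoside adenylyltransferase gene. The annotation also picks up short remnants of lacZα, lacI, a gentamicin resistance gene and an integron Pc promoter. These are backbone fragments rather than functional cassettes. rrnB T1 and T2 terminators are also present in the backbone.

The roughly 1.7 kb ARSI coding sequence sits between two attL recombination sites. The automated annotation labels both as an attL3 variant, which is likely a naming artefact of the tool. These sites let LR Clonase move the ORF directionally into any compatible Gateway destination vector. The record lists no promoter for the insert, so the clone is not meant for expression as it stands. A T7 promoter lies just outside one att site, oriented toward the insert on the opposite strand. The ORF is in the "closed" configuration, with a stop codon directly after the coding sequence, so it yields native-C-terminus protein and cannot be fused to C-terminal tags in destination vectors.

The plasmid belongs to the Target Accelerator Plasmid Collection, a set of wild-type and mutant alleles assembled for systematic functional testing of rare cancer-associated variants. It serves as the source clone for shuttling the P228L allele into expression vectors for such assays.
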