Addgene plasmid #81569: pDONR223_ARSI_p.P228L
Purpose: Gateway Donor vector containing ARSI ,part of the Target Accelerator Plasmid Collection.
Depositing lab: Jesse Boehm & William Hahn & David Root. Depositing organization: Broad Institute. Publication: Systematic Functional Interrogation of Rare Cancer Variants Identifies Oncogenic Alleles. Kim E, Ilic N, Shrestha Y, Zou L, Kamburov A, Zhu C, Yang X, Lubonja R, Tran N, Nguyen C, Lawrence MS, Piccioni F, Bagul M, Doench JG, Chouinard CR, Wu X, Hogstrom L, Natoli T, Tamayo P, Horn H, Corsello SM, Lage K, Root DE, Subramanian A, Golub TR, Getz G, Boehm JS, Hahn WC. Cancer Discov. 2016 Jul;6(7):714-26. doi: 10.1158/2159-8290.CD-16-0160. Epub 2016 May 4. PubMed 27147599.
Backbone
  Vector backbone: pDONR223
  Backbone manufacturer: Invitrogen
  Backbone size w/o insert (bp): 2790
  Vector type: Gateway Entry vector
Growth in bacteria
  Bacterial resistance: Spectinomycin, 50 μg/mL
  Growth temperature: 37°C
  Growth strain: DH5alpha
  Copy number: High Copy
Gene/Insert
  Gene/Insert name: ARSI
  Species: H. sapiens (human)
  Mutation: P228L
  GenBank ID: NM_001012301.2
  Entrez Gene: ARSI (a.k.a. ASI, SPG66)
  Promoter: None
  Cloning method: Gateway Cloning
  Sequencing primers: 5′ M13pUC-fwd; 3′ M13-Rev
Terms and licenses: Academic/Nonprofit Terms; Industry Terms: Not Available to Industry
Depositor comments: Closed state: stop codon immediately follows insert
How to cite: pDONR223_ARSI_p.P228L was a gift from Jesse Boehm & William Hahn & David Root (Addgene plasmid # 81569 ; http://n2t.net/addgene:81569 ; RRID:Addgene_81569)
