>Addgene plasmid #81569 | pDONR223_ARSI_p.P228L | depositor partial sequence | sequence record 154888 | Insert sequence
ATGCACACCCTCACTGGCTTCTCCCTGGTCAGCCTGCTCAGCTTCGGCTACCTGTCCTGGGACTGGGCCA
AGCCGAGCTTCGTGGCCGACGGGCCCGGGGAGGCTGGCGAGCAGCCCTCGGCCGCTCCGCCCCAGCCTCC
CCACATCATCTTCATCCTCACGGACGACCAAGGCTACCACGACGTGGGCTACCATGGTTCAGATATCGAG
ACCCCTACGCTGGACAGGCTGGCGGCCAAGGGGGTCAAGTTGGAGAATTATTACATCCAGCCCATCTGCA
CGCCTTCGCGGAGCCAGCTCCTCACTGGCAGGTACCAGATCCACACAGGACTCCAGCATTCCATCATCCG
CCCACAGCAGCCCAACTGCCTGCCCCTGGACCAGGTGACACTGCCACAGAAGCTGCAGGAGGCAGGTTAT
TCCACCCATATGGTGGGCAAGTGGCACCTGGGCTTCTACCGGAGGAGTGTCTGCCCACCCGTCGGGGCTT
CGACACCTTCCTGGGCTCGCTCACGGGCAATGTGGACTATTACACCTATGACAACTGTGATGGCCCAGGC
GTGTGCGGCTTCGACCTGCACGAGGGTGAGAATGTGGCCTGGGGGCTCAGCGGCCAGTACTCCACTATGC
TTTACGCCCAGCGCGCCAGCCATATCCTGGCCAGCCACAGCCCTCAGCGTCTCCTCTTCCTCTATGTGGC
CTTCCAGGCAGTACACACACCCCTGCAGTCCCCTCGTGAGTACCTGTACCGCTACCGCACCATGGGCAAT
GTGGCCCGGCGGAAGTACGCGGCCATGGTGACCTGCATGGATGAGGCTGTGCGCAACATCACCTGGGCCC
TCAAGCGCTACGGTTTCTACAACAACAGTGTCATCATCTTCTCCAGTGACAATGGTGGCCAGACTTTCTC
GGGGGGCAGCAACTGGCCGCTCCGAGGACGCAAGGGCACTTATTGGGAAGGTGGCGTGCGGGGCCTAGGC
TTTGTCCACAGTCCCCTGCTCAAGCGAAAGCAACGGACAAGCCGGGCACTGATGCACATCACTGACTGGT
ACCCGACCCTGGTGGGTCTGGCAGGTGGTACCACCTCAGCAGCCGATGGGCTAGATGGCTACGACGTGTG
GCCGGCCATCAGCGAGGGCCGGGCCTCACCACGCACGGAGATCCTGCACAACATTGACCCACTCTACAAC
CATGCCCAGCATGGCTCCCTGGAGGGCGGCTTTGGCATCTGGAACACCGCCGTGCAGGCTGCCATCCGCG
TGGGTGAGTGGAAGCTGCTGACAGGAGACCCCGGCTATGGCGATTGGATCCCACCGCAGACACTGGCCAC
CTTCCCGGGTAGCTGGTGGAACCTGGAACGAATGGCCAGTGTCCGCCAGGCCGTGTGGCTCTTCAACATC
AGTGCTGACCCTTATGAACGGGAGGACCTGGCTGGCCAGCGGCCTGATGTGGTCCGCACCCTGCTGGCTC
GCCTGGCCGAATATAACCGCACAGCCATCCCGGTACGCTACCCAGCTGAGAACCCCCGGGCTCATCCTGA
CTTTAATGGGGGTGCTTGGGGGCCCTGGGCCAGTGATGAGGAAGAGGAGGAAGAGGAAGGGAGGGCTCGA
AGCTTCTCCCGGGGTCGTCGCAAGAAAAAATGCAAGATTTGCAAGCTTCGATCCTTTTTCCGTAAACTCA
ACACCAGGCTAATGTCCCAACGGATC
